Addgene plasmid #154284: pENTR1A mKate2-hu_ncOGT K842M
Purpose: Entry vector encoding mKate2-2xFLAG-OGT (O-GlcNAc Transferase; K842M variant, catalytic dead)
Depositing lab: Suzanne Walker. Depositing organization: Harvard Medical School. Publication: Mammalian cell proliferation requires noncatalytic functions of O-GlcNAc transferase. Levine ZG, Potter SC, Joiner CM, Fei GQ, Nabet B, Sonnett M, Zachara NE, Gray NS, Paulo JA, Walker S. Proc Natl Acad Sci U S A. 2021 Jan 26;118(4). pii: 2016778118. doi: 10.1073/pnas.2016778118. PubMed 33419956.
Backbone
  Vector backbone: pENTR1A
  Backbone manufacturer: Campeau et al. PLOS One 2009
  Backbone size w/o insert (bp): 2300
  Total vector size (bp): 6176
  Vector type: Gateway Entry Vector
Growth in bacteria
  Bacterial resistance: Kanamycin, 50 μg/mL
  Growth temperature: 37°C
  Growth strain: Stellar
  Copy number: High Copy
Gene/Insert
  Gene/Insert name: O-GlcNAc Transferase (alt name: OGT)
  Species: H. sapiens (human)
  Insert size (bp): 3903
  Mutation: K842M mutation (Catalytic Inactive)
  GenBank ID: NM_181673.3
  Entrez Gene: OGT (a.k.a. HINCUT-1, HRNT1, MRX106, O-GLCNAC, OGT1, XLID106)
  Tag / fusion protein: mKate2 (N terminal on insert); 2x FLAG (N terminal on insert)
Terms and licenses: Academic/Nonprofit Terms; Industry Terms: Not Available to Industry
Depositor comments: Please visit https://doi.org/10.1101/2020.10.22.351288 for bioRxiv preprint.
How to cite: pENTR1A mKate2-hu_ncOGT K842M was a gift from Suzanne Walker (Addgene plasmid # 154284 ; http://n2t.net/addgene:154284 ; RRID:Addgene_154284)
