[The description below was written by a language model from this plasmid's Addgene catalogue record and pLannotate feature annotations shown in this document.]
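Description:
pENTR1A mKate2-hu_ncOGT K842M is a Gateway entry vector of about 6.2 kb built on the pENTR1A backbone. It is maintained in E. coli through a high-copy ColE1/pUC-type origin and selected with kanamycin via an aminoglycoside phosphotransferase (KanR) gene. The feature annotation also picks up a very short fragment matching an RSF origin, which is probably just sequence similarity next to the main origin and not a second functional replicon. Upstream of the cloning region sit the rrnB T1 and T2 terminators, which in entry vectors limit read-through transcription into the insert.

The payload lies between attL1 and attL2 and is a single fusion open reading frame: the monomeric red fluorescent protein mKate2, followed by a 2xFLAG epitope (detected by the annotation software as a partial 3xFLAG match), a short attB1 site that appears to serve as linker sequence left from an earlier cloning step, and then human O-GlcNAc transferase (OGT). The automated annotation labels the OGT coding sequence by its closest rat protein homologue, but the catalogue entry gives the species as human. The enzyme carries the K842M substitution, recorded as catalytically inactive. No promoter is annotated, as expected for an entry clone; expression depends on moving the cassette by an LR Clonase reaction into a destination vector that supplies the promoter and other host-specific elements. The resulting fluorescent, FLAG-tagged dead enzyme can be tracked by microscopy or immunodetection, and the associated work concerned noncatalytic functions of OGT in mammalian cell proliferation.
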