Features (pLannotate 1.2.2; 11 found; start..end, strand, type, name):
      1..46      +  rep_origin     RSF ori (fragment): Plasmids containing the RSF 1030 origin of replication can be propagated in E. coli cells that contain additional plasmids with compatible origins.
    106..149     -  terminator     rrnB T1 terminator: Escherichia coli rrnB; transcription terminator T1 from the E. coli rrnB gene
    281..308     +  terminator     rrnB T2 terminator: transcription terminator T2 from the E. coli rrnB gene
    358..455     +  protein_bind   attL1: mutant version of attL; recombination site for the Gateway® LR reaction LR Clonase™
    487..1182    +  CDS            mKate2: mKate2 is a basic (constitutively fluorescent) red fluorescent protein published in 2009, derived from Entacmaea quadricolor. It is reported to be a rapidly-maturing monomer with moderate acid sensitivity.
   1189..1208    +  CDS            3xFLAG (fragment): three tandem FLAG® epitope tags
   1255..1279    +  protein_bind   attB1: mutant version of attB; recombination site for the Gateway® BP reaction BP Clonase™
   1282..4386    +  CDS            Ogt: OGT1_RAT - Experimental evidence at protein level: Swiss-Prot protein existence level 1. Catalyzes the transfer of a single N-acetylglucosamine from UDP-GlcNAc to a serine or threonine residue in cytoplasmic and nuclear proteins resulting in their modification with a beta-linked N- acetylglucosamine (O-GlcNAc) (PubMed:24995978, PubMed:10542233). Has 3 distinct KM values for UDP-GlcNAc; GlcNAc concentration modulates its affinity for different substrates (PubMed:10542233). Glycosylates a large and diverse number of proteins including histone H2B, AKT1, EZH2, PFKL, KMT2E/MLL5, MAPT/TAU and HCFC1
   4404..4503    -  protein_bind   attL2: mutant version of attL; recombination site for the Gateway® LR reaction LR Clonase™
   4626..5435    +  CDS            KanR: aminoglycoside phosphotransferase; aph(3')-Ia; confers resistance to kanamycin in bacteria or G418 (Geneticin®) in eukaryotes
   5525..6113    +  rep_origin     ori: high-copy-number ColE1/pMB1/pBR322/pUC origin of replication
>Addgene plasmid #154284 | pENTR1A mKate2-hu_ncOGT K842M | addgene full sequence | sequence record 304859 | Addgene NGS Result
CTTTCCTGCGTTATCCCCTGATTCTGTGGATAACCGTATTACCGCTAGCATGGATCTCGGGGACGTCTAA
CTACTAAGCGAGAGTAGGGAACTGCCAGGCATCAAATAAAACGAAAGGCTCAGTCGGAAGACTGGGCCTT
TCGTTTTATCTGTTGTTTGTCGGTGAACGCTCTCCTGAGTAGGACAAATCCGCCGGGAGCGGATTTGAAC
GTTGTGAAGCAACGGCCCGGAGGGTGGCGGGCAGGACGCCCGCCATAAACTGCCAGGCATCAAACTAAGC
AGAAGGCCATCCTGACGGATGGCCTTTTTGCGTTTCTACAAACTCTTCCTGTTAGTTAGTTACTTAAGCT
CGGGCCCCAAATAATGATTTTATTTTGACTGATAGTGACCTGTTCGTTGCAACAAATTGATAAGCAATGC
TTTTTTATAATGCCAACTTTGTACAAAAAAGCAGGTTTAAAGGAACCAATTCAGTCGACTGGATCCATGG
TGAGCGAGCTGATTAAGGAGAACATGCACATGAAGCTGTACATGGAGGGCACCGTGAACAACCACCACTT
CAAGTGCACATCCGAGGGCGAAGGCAAGCCCTACGAGGGCACCCAGACCATGAGAATCAAGGCGGTCGAG
GGCGGCCCTCTCCCCTTCGCCTTCGACATCCTGGCTACCAGCTTCATGTACGGCAGCAAAACCTTCATCA
ACCACACCCAGGGCATCCCCGACTTCTTTAAGCAGTCCTTCCCCGAGGGCTTCACATGGGAGAGAGTCAC
CACATACGAAGACGGGGGCGTGCTGACCGCTACCCAGGACACCAGCCTCCAGGACGGCTGCCTCATCTAC
AACGTCAAGATCAGAGGGGTGAACTTCCCATCCAACGGCCCTGTGATGCAGAAGAAAACACTCGGCTGGG
AGGCCTCCACCGAGACCCTGTACCCCGCTGACGGCGGCCTGGAAGGCAGAGCCGACATGGCCCTGAAGCT
CGTGGGCGGGGGCCACCTGATCTGCAACTTGAAGACCACATACAGATCCAAGAAACCCGCTAAGAACCTC
AAGATGCCCGGCGTCTACTATGTGGACAGAAGACTGGAAAGAATCAAGGAGGCCGACAAAGAGACCTACG
TCGAGCAGCACGAGGTGGCTGTGGCCAGATACTGCGACCTCCCTAGCAAACTGGGGCACAGAGGCGGAGA
CTACAAAGATGATGACGACAAAGGCGACTACAAAGACGATGACGACAAGGGCATCGATAGATCAACAAGT
TTGTACAAAAAAGCAGGCTTTGCGTCTTCCGTGGGCAACGTGGCCGACAGCACAGGGTTAGCTGAGTTGG
CACATCGAGAATATCAGGCAGGAGATTTTGAGGCAGCTGAGAGACACTGCATGCAGCTCTGGAGACAAGA
GCCAGACAATACTGGTGTGCTTTTATTACTTTCATCTATACACTTCCAGTGTCGAAGGCTGGACAGATCT
GCTCACTTTAGCACTCTGGCAATTAAACAGAACCCCCTTCTGGCAGAAGCTTATTCGAATTTGGGGAATG
TGTACAAGGAAAGAGGGCAGTTGCAGGAGGCAATTGAGCATTATCGACATGCATTGCGTCTCAAACCTGA
TTTCATCGATGGTTATATTAACCTGGCAGCCGCCTTGGTAGCAGCGGGTGACATGGAAGGGGCAGTACAA
GCTTACGTCTCTGCTCTTCAGTACAATCCTGATTTGTACTGTGTTCGCAGTGACCTGGGGAACCTGCTCA
AAGCCCTGGGTCGCTTGGAAGAAGCCAAGGCATGTTATTTGAAAGCAATTGAGACGCAACCGAACTTTGC
AGTAGCTTGGAGTAATCTTGGCTGTGTTTTCAATGCACAAGGGGAAATTTGGCTTGCAATTCATCACTTT
GAAAAGGCTGTCACCCTTGACCCAAACTTTCTGGATGCTTATATCAATTTAGGAAATGTCTTGAAAGAGG
CACGCATTTTTGACAGAGCTGTGGCAGCTTATCTTCGTGCCCTAAGTTTGAGTCCAAATCACGCAGTGGT
GCACGGCAACCTGGCTTGTGTATACTATGAGCAAGGCCTGATAGATCTGGCAATAGACACCTACAGGCGG
GCTATCGAACTACAACCACATTTCCCTGATGCTTACTGCAACCTAGCCAATGCTCTCAAAGAGAAGGGCA
GTGTTGCTGAAGCAGAAGATTGTTATAATACAGCTCTCCGTCTGTGTCCCACCCATGCAGACTCTCTGAA
TAACCTAGCCAATATCAAACGAGAACAGGGAAACATTGAAGAGGCAGTTCGCTTGTATCGTAAAGCATTA
GAAGTCTTCCCAGAGTTTGCTGCTGCCCATTCAAATTTAGCAAGTGTACTGCAGCAGCAGGGAAAACTGC
AGGAAGCTCTGATGCATTATAAGGAGGCTATTCGAATCAGTCCTACCTTTGCTGATGCCTACTCTAATAT
GGGAAACACTCTAAAGGAGATGCAGGATGTTCAGGGAGCCTTGCAGTGTTATACGCGTGCCATCCAAATT
AATCCTGCATTTGCAGATGCACATAGCAATCTGGCTTCCATTCATAAGGATTCAGGGAATATTCCAGAAG
CCATAGCTTCTTACCGCACGGCTCTGAAACTTAAGCCTGATTTTCCTGATGCTTATTGTAACTTGGCTCA
TTGCCTGCAGATTGTCTGTGATTGGACAGACTATGATGAGCGAATGAAGAAGTTGGTCAGTATTGTGGCT
GACCAGTTAGAGAAGAATAGGTTGCCTTCTGTGCATCCTCATCATAGTATGCTATATCCTCTTTCTCATG
GCTTCAGGAAGGCTATTGCTGAGAGGCACGGCAACCTGTGCTTAGATAAGATTAATGTTCTTCATAAACC
ACCATATGAACATCCAAAAGACTTGAAGCTCAGTGATGGTCGGCTGCGTGTAGGATATGTGAGTTCCGAC
TTTGGGAATCATCCTACTTCTCACCTTATGCAGTCTATTCCAGGCATGCACAATCCTGATAAATTTGAGG
TGTTCTGTTATGCCCTGAGCCCAGACGATGGCACAAACTTCCGAGTGAAGGTGATGGCAGAAGCCAATCA
TTTCATTGATCTTTCTCAGATTCCATGCAATGGAAAAGCAGCTGATCGCATCCATCAGGATGGAATTCAT
ATCCTTGTAAATATGAATGGCTATACTAAGGGCGCTCGAAATGAGCTTTTTGCTCTCAGGCCAGCTCCTA
TTCAGGCAATGTGGCTGGGATACCCTGGGACGAGTGGTGCGCTTTTCATGGATTATATTATCACTGATCA
GGAAACTTCGCCAGCTGAAGTTGCTGAGCAGTATTCCGAGAAATTGGCTTATATGCCCCACACTTTTTTT
ATTGGTGATCATGCTAATATGTTCCCTCACCTGAAGAAAAAAGCAGTCATCGATTTTAAGTCCAATGGGC
ACATTTATGACAATCGGATAGTTCTGAATGGCATCGACCTCAAAGCATTTCTTGATAGTCTACCAGATGT
GAAAATTGTCAAGATGAAGTGTCCTGATGGAGGAGACAATGCAGATAGCAGTAACACAGCTCTTAATATG
CCTGTTATTCCTATGAATACTATTGCAGAAGCAGTTATTGAAATGATTAACCGAGGACAGATTCAAATAA
CAATTAATGGATTCAGTATTAGCAATGGACTGGCAACTACTCAGATCAACAATAAGGCTGCAACTGGAGA
GGAGGTTCCCCGTACCATTATTGTAACCACCCGTTCTCAGTACGGGTTACCAGAAGATGCCATCGTATAC
TGTAACTTTAATCAGTTGTATATGATTGACCCTTCTACTTTGCAGATGTGGGCAAACATTCTGAAGCGTG
TTCCCAATAGTGTACTCTGGCTGTTGCGTTTTCCAGCAGTAGGAGAACCTAATATTCAACAGTATGCACA
AAACATGGGCCTGCCCCAGAACCGTATCATTTTTTCACCTGTTGCTCCTAAAGAGGAACACGTCAGGAGA
GGCCAGCTGGCTGATGTCTGCTTGGACACTCCACTCTGTAATGGGCACACCACAGGGATGGATGTCCTCT
GGGCAGGGACCCCCATGGTGACTATGCCAGGAGAGACTCTTGCTTCTCGAGTTGCAGCATCCCAGCTCAC
TTGCTTAGGTTGTCTTGAGCTTATTGCTAAAAACAGACAAGAATATGAAGACATAGCTGTGAAGCTGGGA
ACTGATCTAGAATACCTGAAGAAAGTTCGTGGCAAAGTCTGGAAGCAAAGAATATCTAGCCCTCTGTTCA
ACACCAAACAATACACAATGGAACTAGAGCGGCTCTATCTACAGATGTGGGAGCATTATGCAGCTGGCAA
CAAACCTGACCACATGATTAAGCCTGTTGAAGTCACTGAGTCAGCATAACTCGAGATATCTAGACCCAGC
TTTCTTGTACAAAGTTGGCATTATAAGAAAGCATTGCTTATCAATTTGTTGCAACGAACAGGTCACTATC
AGTCAAAATAAAATCATTATTTGCCATCCAGCTGCAGCTCTGGCCCGTGTCTCAAAATCTCTGATGTTAC
ATTGCACAAGATAAAAATATATCATCATGAACAATAAAACTGTCTGCTTACATAAACAGTAATACAAGGG
GTGTTATGAGCCATATTCAACGGGAAACGTCGAGGCCGCGATTAAATTCCAACATGGATGCTGATTTATA
TGGGTATAAATGGGCTCGCGATAATGTCGGGCAATCAGGTGCGACAATCTATCGCTTGTATGGGAAGCCC
GATGCGCCAGAGTTGTTTCTGAAACATGGCAAAGGTAGCGTTGCCAATGATGTTACAGATGAGATGGTCA
GACTAAACTGGCTGACGGAATTTATGCCTCTTCCGACCATCAAGCATTTTATCCGTACTCCTGATGATGC
ATGGTTACTCACCACTGCGATCCCCGGAAAAACAGCATTCCAGGTATTAGAAGAATATCCTGATTCAGGT
GAAAATATTGTTGATGCGCTGGCAGTGTCCCTGCGCCGGTTGCATTCGATTCCTGTTTGTAATTGTCCTT
TTAACAGCGATCGCGTATTTCGTCTCGCTCAGGCGCAATCACGAATGAATAACGGTTTGGTTGATGCGAG
TGATTTTGATGACGAGCGTAATGGCTGGCCTGTTGAACAAGTCTGGAAAGAAATGCATAAACTTTTGCCA
TTCTCACCGGATTCAGTCGTCACTCATGGTGATTTCTCACTTGATAACCTTATTTTTGACGAGGGGAAAT
TAATAGGTTGTATTGATGTTGGACGAGTCGGAATCGCAGACCGATACCAGGATCTTGCCATCCTATGGAA
CTGCCTCGGTGAGTTTTCTCCTTCATTACAGAAACGGCTTTTTCAAAAATATGGTATTGATAATCCTGAT
ATGAATAAATTGCAGTTTCATTTGATGCTCGATGAGTTTTTCTAATCAGAATTGGTTAATTGGTTGTAAC
ATTATTCAGATTGGGCCCCGTTCCACTGAGCGTCAGACCCCGTAGAAAAGATCAAAGGATCTTCTTGAGA
TCCTTTTTTTCTGCGCGTAATCTGCTGCTTGCAAACAAAAAAACCACCGCTACCAGCGGTGGTTTGTTTG
CCGGATCAAGAGCTACCAACTCTTTTTCCGAAGGTAACTGGCTTCAGCAGAGCGCAGATACCAAATACTG
TTCTTCTAGTGTAGCCGTAGTTAGGCCACCACTTCAAGAACTCTGTAGCACCGCCTACATACCTCGCTCT
GCTAATCCTGTTACCAGTGGCTGCTGCCAGTGGCGATAAGTCGTGTCTTACCGGGTTGGACTCAAGACGA
TAGTTACCGGATAAGGCGCAGCGGTCGGGCTGAACGGGGGGTTCGTGCACACAGCCCAGCTTGGAGCGAA
CGACCTACACCGAACTGAGATACCTACAGCGTGAGCTATGAGAAAGCGCCACGCTTCCCGAAGGGAGAAA
GGCGGACAGGTATCCGGTAAGCGGCAGGGTCGGAACAGGAGAGCGCACGAGGGAGCTTCCAGGGGGAAAC
GCCTGGTATCTTTATAGTCCTGTCGGGTTTCGCCACCTCTGACTTGAGCGTCGATTTTTGTGATGCTCGT
CAGGGGGGCGGAGCCTATGGAAAAACGCCAGCAACGCGGCCTTTTTACGGTTCCTGGCCTTTTGCTGGCC
TTTTGCTCACATGTT
